>Addgene plasmid #23435 | pDONR223-PRKG2 | depositor partial sequence | sequence record 10929 | Author sequence, M13pUC-fwd
AATGATTTTATTTTGACTGATAGTGACCTGTTCGTTGCAACAAATTGATGAGCAATGCTTTTTTATAATG
CCAACTTTGTACAAAAAAGTTGGCACCATGGGAAATGGTTCAGTGAAACCTAAACATTCTAAGCACCCAG
ATGGACACTCTGGGAACCTCACCACTGATGCTCTGCGGAACAAGGTGACAGAGCTGGAGAGAGAGTTGAG
GAGGAAGGATGCTGAGATCCAGGAGCGGGAGTACCATTTGAAGGAGCTGCGGGAGCAGCTGTCGAAGCAG
ACTGTGGCCATTGCTGAACTCACAGAGGAGCTCCAGAACAAGTGCATCCAGCTGAACAAGCTGCAGGATG
TGGTGCATATGCAGGGAGGAAGCCCGCTTCAGGCCTCTCCAGATAAAGTGCCTCTTGAGGTCCACCGGAA
GACCTCTGGATTGGTCTCTCTCCATAGCAGGAGGGGAGCAAAGGCTGGCGTGTCTGCTGAGCCAACAACC
CGGACCTATGACCTGAACAAACCCCCTGAATTTTCCTTTGAGAAAGCAAGAGTCAGAAAAGACTCCAGTG
AGAAGAAGCTCATTACAGATGCCCTTAATAAAAATCAGTTTCTGAAAAGACTGGATCCTCAGCAGATCAA
AGACATGGTGGAATGCATGTATGGGAGAAACTATCAGCAAGGGAGTTACATTATTAAGCAAGGAGAACCA
GGAAACCATATCTTTGTGCTGGCAGAGGGTCGACTAGAGGTGTTCCAAGGGGAGAAATTGCTGTCCTCCA
TCCCTATGTGGACCACATTTGGGGAGCTTGCCATTTTATACACTGTACAAGGACTGCCTCTGTGAAAGCT
ATTACCAATGTTAAAACATGGGCACTAGATCGAGAGGTATTCCAGAATATAATGGAGGAGGGACAGTC
