>Addgene plasmid #23435 | pDONR223-PRKG2 | addgene partial sequence | sequence record 29171 | 23435 with M13pUC-fwd
GCTCGGGCCCAATAATGATTTTATTTTGACTGATAGTGACCTGTTCGTTGCAACAAATTGATGAGCAATG
CTTTTTTATAATGCCAACTTTGTACAAAAAAGTTGGCACCATGGGAAATGGTTCAGTGAAACCTAAACAT
TCTAAGCACCCAGATGGACACTCTGGGAACCTCACCACTGATGCTCTGCGGAACAAGGTGACAGAGCTGG
AGAGAGAGTTGAGGAGGAAGGATGCTGAGATCCAGGAGCGGGAGTACCATTTGAAGGAGCTGCGGGAGCA
GCTGTCGAAGCAGACTGTGGCCATTGCTGAACTCACAGAGGAGCTCCAGAACAAGTGCATCCAGCTGAAC
AAGCTGCAGGATGTGGTGCATATGCAGGGAGGAAGCCCGCTTCAGGCCTCTCCAGATAAAGTGCCTCTTG
AGGTCCACCGGAAGACCTCTGGATTGGTCTCTCTCCATAGCAGGAGGGGAGCAAAGGCTGGCGTGTCTGC
TGAGCCAACAACCCGGACCTATGACCTGAACAAACCCCCTGAATTTTCCTTTGAGAAAGCAAGAGTCAGA
AAAGACTCCAGTGAGAAGAAGCTCATTACAGATGCCCTTAATAAAAATCAGTTTCTGAAAA
