>Addgene plasmid #23435 | pDONR223-PRKG2 | depositor partial sequence | sequence record 46686 | Author sequence, M13-rev
ATATCAGGCTGGGATGGCAATAATGATTTTATTTTGACTGATAGTGACCTGTTCGTTGCAACAAATTGAT
AAGCAATGCTTTCTTATAATGCCAACTTTGTACAAGAAAGTTGGCAAGAAGTCTTTATCCCAGCCTGATA
GCTCATCTGGAGGCATTCCCTTTTCAGGAGGATATTTGTCAAAGTAGCTGTGATCTATGGGTCCCTTGAG
CTCTCTTTGCAAAGGTGATGGAAGGCTCCGTGCTTTCAGTCCCTCCCAATTAAAACCATTTAACCACCTG
TGTTTCTTAATGTCATTTATTCCATTCTTCAGATTTCCCAGCCTTTCTGTTGGATTTTGCCTGCAAAGCC
TCCGAATCAAATCCTCAGGTCGTCGTGTTATCTTCCTGGGAAAATCCATTTTTTCAATTCCTTTGAGAAT
CAAATTGTAGGTCATCATTTGGTCAACCCCAGAAAAGGGTGGGTTGCCCGTTAGGAGCTCATACACTAGA
ATTCCCAGTGACCAGAAATCCACACTGAAGTCATGTCCCTTGTTGAGAATGACTTCAGGAGCTACATATT
CTGGAGTCCCACAGAATGTCCATGTTTTCTGTCCAGACCCTATTTTCTTCGCAAATCCAAAGTCAACCAA
TTTAAGGTAACCCTCAGCATCTAGAATTAAGTTTTCTGGTTTCAAGTCTCTGTAGATAATACCTAGTCGA
TGCAGGTAATCAAATGCTTCTGTCACACAAGCAACGCAGAATTTGGAGGTGGGTTCATCAAAGCTGCCTC
TGTCCCTTAATATACTCCAGAGCTCCC
