[The description below was written by a language model from this plasmid's Addgene catalogue record.]
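Description:
pDONR223-PRKG2 is a Gateway entry clone built on the Invitrogen pDONR223 donor backbone (about 5 kb without insert) and carrying the human PRKG2 open reading frame, which encodes cGMP-dependent protein kinase type II (also known as cGKII or PKG2). The insert is roughly 2.3 kb and was introduced by Gateway recombination. The plasmid is maintained at high copy in standard E. coli cloning strains and is selected with spectinomycin. The record includes no feature table, so the origin of replication and the exact recombination sites flanking the ORF are not itemised. In a clone of this type, the ORF would normally sit between attL sites generated by the BP reaction, ready for LR transfer. M13 forward and reverse primer sites on either side of the insert are listed for sequence verification.

The ORF has no stop codon. This "open" configuration lets the coding sequence be recombined into a destination vector that supplies a C-terminal epitope tag of choice along with the stop codon. The record describes no mammalian promoter or other expression elements in this plasmid, and the depositors state that it should not be transfected directly. It serves as a shuttle or source clone. For mammalian expression, the depositors point to a companion set of lentiviral Gateway destination vectors (the pLX301–pLX304 series), which are obtained separately. The clone belongs to a kinase ORF collection distributed as a kit. The associated publication concerned resistance to RAF inhibition through MAP kinase pathway reactivation, which is consistent with use in gain-of-function kinase expression studies.
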