Addgene plasmid #23435: pDONR223-PRKG2
Depositing lab: William Hahn & David Root. Depositing organization: Dana-Farber Cancer Institute. Publication: COT drives resistance to RAF inhibition through MAP kinase pathway reactivation. Johannessen CM, Boehm JS, Kim SY, Thomas SR, Wardwell L, Johnson LA, Emery CM, Stransky N, Cogdill AP, Barretina J, Caponigro G, Hieronymus H, Murray RR, Salehi-Ashtiani K, Hill DE, Vidal M, Zhao JJ, Yang X, Alkan O, Kim S, Harris JL, Wilson CJ, Myer VE, Finan PM, Root DE, Roberts TM, Golub T, Flaherty KT, Dummer R, Weber BL, Sellers WR, Schlegel R, Wargo JA, Hahn WC, Garraway LA. Nature. 2010 Dec 16;468(7326):968-72. doi: 10.1038/nature09627 PubMed 21107320.
Backbone
  Vector backbone: pDONR223
  Backbone manufacturer: Invitrogen
  Backbone size w/o insert (bp): 5005
  Vector type: Gateway Donor vector
Growth in bacteria
  Bacterial resistance: Spectinomycin, 50 μg/mL
  Growth temperature: 37°C
  Growth strain: DH5alpha
  Copy number: High Copy
Gene/Insert
  Gene/Insert name: PRKG2 (alt name: protein kinase, cGMP-dependent, type II)
  Species: H. sapiens (human)
  Insert size (bp): 2289
  Entrez Gene: PRKG2 (a.k.a. PKG2, PRKGR2, cGK2, cGKII)
  Cloning method: Gateway Cloning
  Sequencing primers: 5′ M13pUC-fwd; 3′ M13rev
Terms and licenses: Academic/Nonprofit Terms; Industry Terms: Not Available to Industry
Depositor comments: The ORF has no Stop codon. This design enables easy recombination into a destination vector to add an epitope tag of choice and Stop codon to the ORF. Do NOT use this plasmid directly for transfections. A set of 4 custom lentiviral vectors is available ( pLX301 (http://www.addgene.org/25895/) , pLX302 (http://www.addgene.org/25896/) , pLX303 (http://www.addgene.org/25897/) , pLX304 (http://www.addgene.org/25890/) ) to be used to express these ORFs in mammalian cells. These plasmids are not included in the kit and must be ordered separately.
How to cite: pDONR223-PRKG2 was a gift from William Hahn & David Root (Addgene plasmid # 23435 ; http://n2t.net/addgene:23435 ; RRID:Addgene_23435)
